Addgene plasmid #230670: AiP1607 - pAAV-AiE2274m-minBG-SYFP2-WPRE3-BGHpA
Purpose: AiE2274m is an enhancer sequence, designed to drive AAV-mediated transgene expression in specific populations of brain cells
Depositing lab: Allen Institute for Brain Science & Bosiljka Tasic. Depositing organization: Allen Institute. Publication: A suite of enhancer AAVs and transgenic mouse lines for genetic access to cortical cell types. Ben-Simon Y, Hooper M, Narayan S, Daigle TL, Dwivedi D, Way SW, Oster A, Stafford DA, Mich JK, Taormina MJ, Martinez RA, Opitz-Araya X, Roth JR, Alexander JR, Allen S, Amster A, Arbuckle J, Ayala A, Baker PM, Bakken TE, Barcelli T, Barta S, Bendrick J, Bertagnolli D, Bielstein C, Bishwakarma P, Bowlus J, Boyer G, Brouner K, Casian B, Casper T, Chakka AB, Chakrabarty R, Chance RK, Chavan S, Clark M, Colbert K, Collman F, Daniel S, Departee M, DiValentin P, Donadio N, Dotson N, Egdorf T, Fliss T, Gabitto M, Garcia J, Gary A, Gasperini M, Gloe J, Goldy J, Gore BB, Graybuck L, Greisman N, Haeseleer F, Halterman C, Haradon Z, Hastings SD, Helback O, Ho W, Hockemeyer D, Huang C, Huff S, Hunker A, Johansen N, Jones D, Juneau Z, Kalmbach B, Kannan M, Khem S, Kussick E, Kutsal R, Larsen R, Lee C, Lee AY, Leibly M, Lenz GH, Li S, Liang E, Lusk N, Madigan Z, Malloy J, Malone J, McCue R, Melchor J, Mollenkopf T, Moosman S, Morin E, Newman D, Ng L, Ngo K, Omstead V, Otto S, Oyama A, Pena N, Pham T, Phillips E, Pom CA, Potekhina L, Ransford S, Ray PL, Rette D, Reynoldson C, Rimorin C, Rocha D, Ruiz A, Sanchez REA, Sawyer L, Sedeno-Cortes A, Sevigny JP, Shapovalova N, Shepard N, Shulga L, Sigler AR, Siverts L, Soliman S, Somasundaram S, Staats B, Stewart K, Szelenyi E, Tieu M, Trader C, Tran A, van Velthoven CTJ, Walker M, Wang Y, Weed N, Wirthlin M, Wood T, Wynalda B, Yao Z, Zhou T, Ariza J, Dee N, Reding M, Ronellenfitch K, Mufti S, Sunkin SM, Smith KA, Esposito L, Waters J, Thyagarajan B, Yao S, Lein ES, Zeng H, Levi BP, Ngai J, Ting JT, Tasic B. Cell. 2025 May 16:S0092-8674(25)00513-6. doi: 10.1016/j.cell.2025.05.002. PubMed 40403729.
Backbone
  Vector backbone: pAAV2
  Vector type: AAV
Growth in bacteria
  Bacterial resistance: Ampicillin, 100 μg/mL
  Growth temperature: 37°C
  Growth strain: NEB Stable
  Copy number: High Copy
Gene/Insert
  Gene/Insert name: SYFP2
  Species: Synthetic
  Promoter: minBG
  Cloning method: Gibson Cloning
Terms and licenses: Academic/Nonprofit Terms; Industry Terms: Not Available to Industry
How to cite: AiP1607 - pAAV-AiE2274m-minBG-SYFP2-WPRE3-BGHpA was a gift from Allen Institute for Brain Science & Bosiljka Tasic (Addgene plasmid # 230670 ; http://n2t.net/addgene:230670 ; RRID:Addgene_230670)
