[The description below was written by a language model from this plasmid's Addgene catalogue record and pLannotate feature annotations shown in this document.]
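Description:
AiP1607 - pAAV-AiE2274m-minBG-SYFP2-WPRE3-BGHpA is an AAV transfer (cis) plasmid built on a pAAV2 backbone and used to package a recombinant adeno-associated virus genome carrying an enhancer-driven fluorescent reporter. In bacteria it is maintained as a high-copy plasmid through a ColE1/pUC-type origin and selected with ampicillin via the β-lactamase gene and its native promoter. An f1 phage origin and small remnants of pBR322 bom and rop sequences are also present in the backbone. A recombination-reduced growth strain is recorded, which fits the tendency of the repeat-rich AAV2 inverted terminal repeats (ITRs) to rearrange. The annotation finds one complete ITR and only short fragments of the other, which may simply reflect how ITRs read in sequencing-derived records.

Between the ITRs, the candidate enhancer AiE2274m sits upstream of the minimal β-globin promoter (minBG), which has little activity by itself and therefore makes expression depend on the enhancer. Neither element is annotated by name in the feature table. They presumably occupy the unannotated stretch between the left ITR fragments and the reporter. The short hit to mouse Heyl spanning the sequence origin falls in this region and is most likely an incidental match within genomic enhancer sequence, not an expressed coding segment. The reporter is SYFP2, a rapidly maturing monomeric yellow fluorescent protein. It is followed by WPRE3, a shortened woodchuck hepatitis post-transcriptional regulatory element (annotated as two WPRE fragments) that boosts transcript expression while saving packaging space, and by the bovine growth hormone polyadenylation signal.

The construct is intended for AAV-mediated labelling of specific populations of brain cells. The record does not state which cell types the enhancer targets.
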