Features (pLannotate 1.2.2; 15 found; start..end, strand, type, name):
    449..1165    +  CDS            SYFP2: SYFP2 is a basic (constitutively fluorescent) yellow fluorescent protein published in 2006, derived from Aequorea victoria. It is reported to be a very rapidly-maturing monomer with moderate acid sensitivity.
   1205..1362    +  misc_feature   WPRE (fragment): woodchuck hepatitis virus posttranscriptional regulatory element
   1368..1448    +  misc_feature   WPRE (fragment): woodchuck hepatitis virus posttranscriptional regulatory element
   1465..1576    +  polyA_signal   bGH poly(A) signal: bovine growth hormone polyadenylation signal
   1694..1834    +  repeat_region  AAV2 ITR: inverted terminal repeat of adeno-associated virus serotype 2 inverted
   1839..1890    -  misc_feature   bom (fragment): basis of mobility region from pBR322
   1909..2364    +  rep_origin     f1 ori (sequence partly withheld): f1 bacteriophage origin of replication; arrow indicates direction of (+) strand synthesis
   2365..2414    -  misc_feature   bom (fragment): basis of mobility region from pBR322
   2516..2551    -  CDS            rop (fragment): Rop protein, which maintains plasmids at low copy number; rop
   2646..2750    +  promoter       AmpR promoter: bla
   2751..3611    +  CDS            AmpR: β-lactamase; bla; confers resistance to ampicillin, carbenicillin, and related antibiotics
   3782..4370    +  rep_origin     ori: high-copy-number ColE1/pMB1/pBR322/pUC origin of replication
   4443..4470    +  repeat_region  AAV2 ITR (fragment): inverted terminal repeat of adeno-associated virus serotype 2 inverted
   4499..4526    +  repeat_region  AAV2 ITR (fragment): inverted terminal repeat of adeno-associated virus serotype 2 inverted
   5055..35      +  CDS            Heyl (fragment) (across the origin): HEYL_MOUSE - Also known as Hesr3, Hrt3. Experimental evidence at protein level: Swiss-Prot protein existence level 1. Transcriptional repressor which binds preferentially to the canonical E box sequence 5'-CACGTG-3' (By similarity). Downstream effector of Notch signaling required for cardiovascular development. Specifically required for the Notch-induced endocardial epithelial to mesenchymal transition, which is itself criticial for cardiac valve and septum development. Represses transcription by the cardiac transcriptional activators GATA4 and GATA6. From Mus musculus (Mouse).
>Addgene plasmid #230670 | AiP1607 - pAAV-AiE2274m-minBG-SYFP2-WPRE3-BGHpA | addgene full sequence | sequence record 466273 | Addgene NGS Result
ATGGACCCATCGATGTGGGTCAAGAGAACGATCTTAGGTAAGACAGGGTGGAGCGAGGGCCGTCCGGGGG
TGAGAAAGTCCAGCACACTCAAGTTTGTGCGCAGCCCTCAGGTGTCAGCCAAGATGCGGGGGCGTGTGCA
GCGACTCCAGTGCGTCCATAGCACCAATGCGGCAGATTCCTGAGTACCCTGAACCATAACACCCTGAACC
AACTATGGTTCAGGGAGCTGGGATGGGAGGACAGTTCAGCTGGAGGATATTCTGTCGTTTGGCTACCCCC
AGGGACGCCCCTGAGAAGTTTTCCTGCAGACCTAGGAAACCTTCATAGATGTAGATACCGCCGCCGGCGG
AGCTCGGGCTGGGCATAAAAGTCAGGGCAGAGCCATCTATTGCTTACATTTGCTTCTGGGATCCAGATCT
TTCGAAGCTAGCGCTACCGGTCGCCACCATGGTGAGCAAGGGCGAGGAGCTGTTCACCGGGGTGGTGCCC
ATCCTGGTCGAGCTGGACGGCGACGTAAACGGCCACAAGTTCAGCGTGTCCGGCGAGGGCGAGGGCGATG
CCACCTACGGCAAGCTGACCCTGAAGCTGATCTGCACCACCGGCAAGCTGCCCGTGCCCTGGCCCACCCT
CGTGACCACCCTGGGCTACGGCGTGCAGTGCTTCGCCCGCTACCCCGACCACATGAAGCAGCACGACTTC
TTCAAGTCCGCCATGCCCGAAGGCTACGTCCAGGAGCGCACCATCTTCTTCAAGGACGACGGCAACTACA
AGACCCGCGCCGAGGTGAAGTTCGAGGGCGACACCCTGGTGAACCGCATCGAGCTGAAGGGCATCGACTT
CAAGGAGGACGGCAACATCCTGGGGCACAAGCTGGAGTACAACTACAACAGCCACAACGTCTATATCACC
GCCGACAAGCAGAAGAACGGCATCAAGGCCAACTTCAAGATCCGCCACAACATCGAGGACGGCGGCGTGC
AGCTCGCCGACCACTACCAGCAGAACACCCCCATCGGCGACGGCCCCGTGCTGCTGCCCGACAACCACTA
CCTGAGCTACCAGTCCAAGCTGAGCAAAGACCCCAACGAGAAGCGCGATCACATGGTCCTGCTGGAGTTC
GTGACCGCCGCCGGGATCACTCTCGGCATGGACGAGCTGTACAAGTAAGTCGACGGCGCGCCGCGGCCGC
GAATTCGATATCATAATCAACCTCTGGATTACAAAATTTGTGAAAGATTGACTGGTATTCTTAACTATGT
TGCTCCTTTTACGCTATGTGGATACGCTGCTTTAATGCCTTTGTATCATGCTATTGCTTCCCGTATGGCT
TTCATTTTCTCCTCCTTGTATAAATCCTGGTTAGTTCTTGCCACGGCGGAACTCATCGCCGCCTGCCTTG
CCCGCTGCTGGACAGGGGCTCGGCTGTTGGGCACTGACAATTCCGTGGCTCGAGAGATCTTCGACTGTGC
CTTCTAGTTGCCAGCCATCTGTTGTTTGCCCCTCCCCCGTGCCTTCCTTGACCCTGGAAGGTGCCACTCC
CACTGTCCTTTCCTAATAAAATGAGGAAATTGCATCGCATTGTCTGAGTAGGTGTCATTCTATTCTGGGG
GGTGGGGTGGGGCAGGACAGCAAGGGGGAGGATTGGGAAGACAATAGCAGGCATGAGATCTCACGTGCGG
ACCGAGCGGCCGCAGGAACCCCTAGTGATGGAGTTGGCCACTCCCTCTCTGCGCGCTCGCTCGCTCACTG
AGGCCGGGCGACCAAAGGTCGCCCGACGCCCGGGCTTTGCCCGGGCGGCCTCAGTGAGCGAGCGAGCGCG
CAGCTGCCTGCAGGGGCGCCTGATGCGGTATTTTCTCCTTACGCATCTGTGCGGTATTTCACACCGCATA
[95 nt withheld, positions 1891-1985]
T
[46 nt withheld, positions 1987-2032]
C
[141 nt withheld, positions 2034-2174]
CCTTTGACGTTGGAGTCCACGTTCTTT
[37 nt withheld, positions 2202-2238]
ACTCTATCTCGGGCTATTCTTTTGATTTATAAGGGATTTTGCCGATTTCGGTCTATTGGTTAAAAAATGA
GCTGATTTAACAAAAATTTAACGCGAATTTTAACAAAATATTAACGTTTACAATTTTATGGTGCACTCTC
AGTACAATCTGCTCTGATGCCGCATAGTTAAGCCAGCCCCGACACCCGCCAACACCCGCTGACGCGCCCT
GACGGGCTTGTCTGCTCCCGGCATCCGCTTACAGACAAGCTGTGACCGTCTCCGGGAGCTGCATGTGTCA
GAGGTTTTCACCGTCATCACCGAAACGCGCGAGACGAAAGGGCCTCGTGATACGCCTATTTTTATAGGTT
AATGTCATGATAATAATGGTTTCTTAGACGTCAGGTGGCACTTTTCGGGGAAATGTGCGCGGAACCCCTA
TTTGTTTATTTTTCTAAATACATTCAAATATGTATCCGCTCATGAGACAATAACCCTGATAAATGCTTCA
ATAATATTGAAAAAGGAAGAGTATGAGTATTCAACATTTCCGTGTCGCCCTTATTCCCTTTTTTGCGGCA
TTTTGCCTTCCTGTTTTTGCTCACCCAGAAACGCTGGTGAAAGTAAAAGATGCTGAAGATCAGTTGGGTG
CACGAGTGGGTTACATCGAACTGGATCTCAACAGCGGTAAGATCCTTGAGAGTTTTCGCCCCGAAGAACG
TTTTCCAATGATGAGCACTTTTAAAGTTCTGCTATGTGGCGCGGTATTATCCCGTATTGACGCCGGGCAA
GAGCAACTCGGTCGCCGCATACACTATTCTCAGAATGACTTGGTTGAGTACTCACCAGTCACAGAAAAGC
ATCTTACGGATGGCATGACAGTAAGAGAATTATGCAGTGCTGCCATAACCATGAGTGATAACACTGCGGC
CAACTTACTTCTGACAACGATCGGAGGACCGAAGGAGCTAACCGCTTTTTTGCACAACATGGGGGATCAT
GTAACTCGCCTTGATCGTTGGGAACCGGAGCTGAATGAAGCCATACCAAACGACGAGCGTGACACCACGA
TGCCTGTAGCAATGGCAACAACGTTGCGCAAACTATTAACTGGCGAACTACTTACTCTAGCTTCCCGGCA
ACAATTAATAGACTGGATGGAGGCGGATAAAGTTGCAGGACCACTTCTGCGCTCGGCCCTTCCGGCTGGC
TGGTTTATTGCTGATAAATCTGGAGCCGGTGAGCGTGGGTCTCGCGGTATCATTGCAGCACTGGGGCCAG
ATGGTAAGCCCTCCCGTATCGTAGTTATCTACACGACGGGGAGTCAGGCAACTATGGATGAACGAAATAG
ACAGATCGCTGAGATAGGTGCCTCACTGATTAAGCATTGGTAACTGTCAGACCAAGTTTACTCATATATA
CTTTAGATTGATTTAAAACTTCATTTTTAATTTAAAAGGATCTAGGTGAAGATCCTTTTTGATAATCTCA
TGACCAAAATCCCTTAACGTGAGTTTTCGTTCCACTGAGCGTCAGACCCCGTAGAAAAGATCAAAGGATC
TTCTTGAGATCCTTTTTTTCTGCGCGTAATCTGCTGCTTGCAAACAAAAAAACCACCGCTACCAGCGGTG
GTTTGTTTGCCGGATCAAGAGCTACCAACTCTTTTTCCGAAGGTAACTGGCTTCAGCAGAGCGCAGATAC
CAAATACTGTTCTTCTAGTGTAGCCGTAGTTAGGCCACCACTTCAAGAACTCTGTAGCACCGCCTACATA
CCTCGCTCTGCTAATCCTGTTACCAGTGGCTGCTGCCAGTGGCGATAAGTCGTGTCTTACCGGGTTGGAC
TCAAGACGATAGTTACCGGATAAGGCGCAGCGGTCGGGCTGAACGGGGGGTTCGTGCACACAGCCCAGCT
TGGAGCGAACGACCTACACCGAACTGAGATACCTACAGCGTGAGCTATGAGAAAGCGCCACGCTTCCCGA
AGGGAGAAAGGCGGACAGGTATCCGGTAAGCGGCAGGGTCGGAACAGGAGAGCGCACGAGGGAGCTTCCA
GGGGGAAACGCCTGGTATCTTTATAGTCCTGTCGGGTTTCGCCACCTCTGACTTGAGCGTCGATTTTTGT
GATGCTCGTCAGGGGGGCGGAGCCTATGGAAAAACGCCAGCAACGCGGCCTTTTTACGGTTCCTGGCCTT
TTGCTGGCCTTTTGCTCACATGTCCTGCAGGCAGCTGCGCGCTCGCTCGCTCACTGAGGCCGCCCGGGCG
TCGGGCGACCTTTGGTCGCCCGGCCTCAGTGAGCGAGCGAGCGCGCAGAGAGGGAGTGGCCAACTCCATC
ACTAGGGGTTCCTGCGGCCGCACGCGTTGTAAGAGTAATAATCGCCGGCGGTCACAGGCACCCCCAGTAA
CCTTTCCAAACCTATCTGCCCTCCCTGCATGCCCTGGAGCAGGAAGGTACAGGTCTGACCCTTATAAAAA
GCTGAGGCACTGCAAAGCGAAGTCTGTCGCACAGAACTAGGGACAGATCCGGATTCTCTGGGCTTCCCCG
TGGGGCCTCCCAGGGCACCTGCCCAAGGCCACCCAGAGCGCCAGCCCAGGCAGCGCCGGTGGAGCGGAGC
CGGACCTCCCAGCGGCCGATGGGGGCGGTGACCGCCCGGGGCCTTCCCACGGTTCGGTGGCGCGTCACCG
CGGGGGCGAGGGGGCGCCGGGGCGCCCCGGGCTGCGGTGCAGGAAAGGGCCCTGGGAAAGGGCGGCGTCG
GCTCCCGGGCCGGGGCGGGGCTGAGGCGGGGCCCAACAACCAACTCCAGGGATCGCAGGGCTGGGACCCC
GCAGCCAGCTTTCGGCATGAAGCGGCCCAGGGCGCCCAGTGGCTCCGACGGCGAGTCTG
